>Addgene plasmid #57253 | PS-CFP2-VASP-5 | addgene full sequence | sequence record 221543 | Addgene NGS Result
CGTTACATAACTTACGGTAAATGGCCCGCCTGGCTGACCGCCCAACGACCCCCGCCCATTGACGTCAATA
ATGACGTATGTTCCCATAGTAACGCCAATAGGGACTTTCCATTGACGTCAATGGGTGGAGTATTTACGGT
AAACTGCCCACTTGGCAGTACATCAAGTGTATCATATGCCAAGTACGCCCCCTATTGACGTCAATGACGG
TAAATGGCCCGCCTGGCATTATGCCCAGTACATGACCTTATGGGACTTTCCTACTTGGCAGTACATCTAC
GTATTAGTCATCGCTATTACCATGGTGATGCGGTTTTGGCAGTACATCAATGGGCGTGGATAGCGGTTTG
ACTCACGGGGATTTCCAAGTCTCCACCCCATTGACGTCAATGGGAGTTTGTTTTGGCACCAAAATCAACG
GGACTTTCCAAAATGTCGTAACAACTCCGCCCCATTGACGCAAATGGGCGGTAGGCGTGTACGGTGGGAG
GTCTATATAAGCAGAGCTGGTTTAGTGAACCGTCAGATCCGCTAGCGCTACCGGTCGCCACCATGAGCAA
GGGCGCCGAGCTGTTCACCGGCATCGTGCCCATCCTGATCGAGCTGAATGGCGATGTGAATGGCCACAAG
TTCAGCGTGAGCGGCGAGGGCGAGGGCGATGCCACCTACGGCAAGCTGACCCTGAAGTTCATCTGCACCA
CCGGCAAGCTGCCTGTGCCCTGGCCCACCCTGGTGGCCACCCTGAGCTACGGCGTGCAGTGCTTCTCACG
CTACCCCGATCACATGAAGCAGCACGACTTCTTCAAGAGCGCCATGCCTGAGGGCTACATCCAGGAGCGC
ACCATCTTCTTCGAGGATGACGGCAACTACAAGACGCGCGCCGAGGTGAAGTTCGAGGGCGATACCCTGG
TGAGTCGCATCGAGCTGACCGGCACTGATTTCAAGGAGGATGGCAACATCCTGGGCAATAAGATGGAGTA
CAACTACAACGCCACCAATGTGTACATCGTGGCCGACAAGGCCAGGAATGGCATCAAGGTGAACTTCAAG
GTCCGCCACAACATCAAGGATGGCAGCGTGCAGCTGGCCGACCACTACCAGCAGAATACCCCCATCGGCG
ATGGCCCTGTGCTGCTGCCCGATAACCACTACCTGTCCACCCAGAGCGCCCTGTCCAAGGACCCCAACGA
GAAGCGCGATCACATGATCTACCTCGAGTTCGTGACCGCCGCCGCCATCACCCACGGCATGGATGAGCTG
TACAAGTCCGGACTCAGATCTATGAGCGAGACGGTCATCTGTTCCAGCCGGGCTACTGTGATGCTTTATG
ATGACAGCAACAAGCGATGGCTCCCTGCTGGCACTGGTCCCCAGGCCTTCAGCCGCGTCCAGATATACCA
CAACCCCACTGCTAACTCCTTCCGAGTTGTTGGCCGCAAGATGCAGCCGGATCAGCAGGTGGTTATCAAC
TGTGCCATCATTCGGGGTGTCAAGTACAATCAGGCCACTCCCATCTTCCATCAGTGGCGAGATGCCCGCC
AGGTCTGGGGCCTCAACTTCGGCAGCAAGGAGGACGCCATACAGTTTGCAACAGGCATGGCCAACGCCCT
AGAGGCCTTGGAAGGAGGTGGGCCTCCCCCAGCCCCAGCACCCCCTGCCTGGTCTGCCCAGAATGGTCCC
TCCCCAGAGGAGCTGGAACAACAGAAAAGGCAGCCGGAGCATATGGAGCGCCGGGTCTCCAATGCAGGAG
GCCCACCTGCTCCCCCAGCTGGGGGCCCTCCTCCACCTCCAGGACCTCCCCCTCCTCCAGGTCCCCCCCC
ACCCCCAGGTCTGCCCTCCTCAGGGGTATCTGGGGCAGGTCATGGAGCAGGGGCAGCCCCACCCCCTGCA
CCCCCACTCCCTACAACACAGGGCCCCAATAGTGGGGGTTCCGGGGCCCCAGGCCTGGCTGCTGCCATTG
CTGGAGCCAAACTCAGGAAAGTGAGCAAGCAGGAGGAGGCCTCTGGGGGGCCCCTGGCCCCCAAAGCTGA
GAACAGTCGAAGCACTGGTGGGGGGCTTATGGAAGAGATGAACGCCATGCTGGCCCGGAGAAGAAAAGCC
ACACAGGTTGGGGAGAAGCCCCCCAAAGACGAGTCAGCCAGTGAGGAGTCAGAGGCCCGACTCCCTGCCC
AGAGTGAACCTGTGAGAAGACCCTGGGAGAAGAACAGCACAACCTTGCCAAGGATGAAGTCGTCCTCTTC
TGTGACTACCTCCGAGGCCCACCCCTCGACGCCCTGCTCCAGTGATGACTCCGACTTGGAGAGGGTGAAG
CAGGAGCTTCTGGAAGAGGTGCGGAAGGAGCTACAGAAAATGAAAGAGGAAATCATCGAAGTCTTTGTCC
AGGAGCTGAGGAAGCGGGGTTCTCCTTGAGCGGCCGCGACTCTAGATCATAATCAGCCATACCACATTTG
TAGAGGTTTTACTTGCTTTAAAAAACCTCCCACACCTCCCCCTGAACCTGAAACATAAAATGAATGCAAT
TGTTGTTGTTAACTTGTTTATTGCAGCTTATAATGGTTACAAATAAAGCAATAGCATCACAAATTTCACA
AATAAAGCATTTTTTTCACTGCATTCTAGTTGTGGTTTGTCCAAACTCATCAATGTATCTTAAGGCGTAA
ATTGTAAGCGTTAATATTTTGTTAAAATTCGCGTTAAATTTTTGTTAAATCAGCTCATTTTTTAACCAAT
AGGCCGAAATCGGCAAAATCCCTTATAAATCAAAAGAATAGACCGAGATAGGGT
[37 nt withheld, positions 2785-2821]
AAAGAACGTGGACTCCAACGTCAAAGG
[49 nt withheld, positions 2849-2897]
T
[91 nt withheld, positions 2899-2989]
G
[124 nt withheld, positions 2991-3114]
CAGGTGGCACTTTTCGGGGAAATGTGCGCGGAACCCCTATTTGTTTATTTTTCTAAATACATTCAAATAT
GTATCCGCTCATGAGACAATAACCCTGATAAATGCTTCAATAATATTGAAAAAGGAAGAGTCCTGAGGCG
GAAAGAACCAGCTGTGGAATGTGTGTCAGTTAGGGTGTGGAAAGTCCCCAGGCTCCCCAGCAGGCAGAAG
TATGCAAAGCATGCATCTCAATTAGTCAGCAACCAGGTGTGGAAAGTCCCCAGGCTCCCCAGCAGGCAGA
AGTATGCAAAGCATGCATCTCAATTAGTCAGCAACCATAGTCCCGCCCCTAACTCCGCCCATCCCGCCCC
TAACTCCGCCCAGTTCCGCCCATTCTCCGCCCCATGGCTGACTAATTTTTTTTATTTATGCAGAGGCCGA
GGCCGCCTCGGCCTCTGAGCTATTCCAGAAGTAGTGAGGAGGCTTTTTTGGAGGCCTAGGCTTTTGCAAA
GATCGATCAAGAGACAGGATGAGGATCGTTTCGCATGATTGAACAAGATGGATTGCACGCAGGTTCTCCG
GCCGCTTGGGTGGAGAGGCTATTCGGCTATGACTGGGCACAACAGACAATCGGCTGCTCTGATGCCGCCG
TGTTCCGGCTGTCAGCGCAGGGGCGCCCGGTTCTTTTTGTCAAGACCGACCTGTCCGGTGCCCTGAATGA
ACTGCAAGACGAGGCAGCGCGGCTATCGTGGCTGGCCACGACGGGCGTTCCTTGCGCAGCTGTGCTCGAC
GTTGTCACTGAAGCGGGAAGGGACTGGCTGCTATTGGGCGAAGTGCCGGGGCAGGATCTCCTGTCATCTC
ACCTTGCTCCTGCCGAGAAAGTATCCATCATGGCTGATGCAATGCGGCGGCTGCATACGCTTGATCCGGC
TACCTGCCCATTCGACCACCAAGCGAAACATCGCATCGAGCGAGCACGTACTCGGATGGAAGCCGGTCTT
GTCGATCAGGATGATCTGGACGAAGAGCATCAGGGGCTCGCGCCAGCCGAACTGTTCGCCAGGCTCAAGG
CGAGCATGCCCGACGGCGAGGATCTCGTCGTGACCCATGGCGATGCCTGCTTGCCGAATATCATGGTGGA
AAATGGCCGCTTTTCTGGATTCATCGACTGTGGCCGGCTGGGTGTGGCGGACCGCTATCAGGACATAGCG
TTGGCTACCCGTGATATTGCTGAAGAGCTTGGCGGCGAATGGGCTGACCGCTTCCTCGTGCTTTACGGTA
TCGCCGCTCCCGATTCGCAGCGCATCGCCTTCTATCGCCTTCTTGACGAGTTCTTCTGAGCGGGACTCTG
GGGTTCGAAATGACCGACCAAGCGACGCCCAACCTGCCATCACGAGATTTCGATTCCACCGCCGCCTTCT
ATGAAAGGTTGGGCTTCGGAATCGTTTTCCGGGACGCCGGCTGGATGATCCTCCAGCGCGGGGATCTCAT
GCTGGAGTTCTTCGCCCACCCTAGGGGGAGGCTAACTGAAACACGGAAGGAGACAATACCGGAAGGAACC
CGCGCTATGACGGCAATAAAAAGACAGAATAAAACGCACGGTGTTGGGTCGTTTGTTCATAAACGCGGGG
TTCGGTCCCAGGGCTGGCACTCTGTCGATACCCCACCGAGACCCCATTGGGGCCAATACGCCCGCGTTTC
TTCCTTTTCCCCACCCCACCCCCCAAGTTCGGGTGAAGGCCCAGGGCTCGCAGCCAACGTCGGGGCGGCA
GGCCCTGCCATAGCCTCAGGTTACTCATATATACTTTAGATTGATTTAAAACTTCATTTTTAATTTAAAA
GGATCTAGGTGAAGATCCTTTTTGATAATCTCATGACCAAAATCCCTTAACGTGAGTTTTCGTTCCACTG
AGCGTCAGACCCCGTAGAAAAGATCAAAGGATCTTCTTGAGATCCTTTTTTTCTGCGCGTAATCTGCTGC
TTGCAAACAAAAAAACCACCGCTACCAGCGGTGGTTTGTTTGCCGGATCAAGAGCTACCAACTCTTTTTC
CGAAGGTAACTGGCTTCAGCAGAGCGCAGATACCAAATACTGTTCTTCTAGTGTAGCCGTAGTTAGGCCA
CCACTTCAAGAACTCTGTAGCACCGCCTACATACCTCGCTCTGCTAATCCTGTTACCAGTGGCTGCTGCC
AGTGGCGATAAGTCGTGTCTTACCGGGTTGGACTCAAGACGATAGTTACCGGATAAGGCGCAGCGGTCGG
GCTGAACGGGGGGTTCGTGCACACAGCCCAGCTTGGAGCGAACGACCTACACCGAACTGAGATACCTACA
GCGTGAGCTATGAGAAAGCGCCACGCTTCCCGAAGGGAGAAAGGCGGACAGGTATCCGGTAAGCGGCAGG
GTCGGAACAGGAGAGCGCACGAGGGAGCTTCCAGGGGGAAACGCCTGGTATCTTTATAGTCCTGTCGGGT
TTCGCCACCTCTGACTTGAGCGTCGATTTTTGTGATGCTCGTCAGGGGGGCGGAGCCTATGGAAAAACGC
CAGCAACGCGGCCTTTTTACGGTTCCTGGCCTTTTGCTGGCCTTTTGCTCACATGTTCTTTCCTGCGTTA
TCCCCTGATTCTGTGGATAACCGTATTACCGCCATGCATTAGTTATTAATAGTAATCAATTACGGGGTCA
TTAGTTCATAGCCCATATATGGAGTTCCG
Features (pLannotate 1.2.2; 15 found; start..end, strand, type, name):
      1..304     +  enhancer       CMV enhancer: human cytomegalovirus immediate early enhancer
    305..508     +  promoter       CMV promoter: human cytomegalovirus (CMV) immediate early promoter
    553..1266    +  CDS            PS-CFP2: PS-CFP2 is a photoconvertible blue fluorescent protein, derived from Aequorea coerulescens.
   1282..2406    +  CDS            Vasp: VASP_MOUSE - Experimental evidence at protein level: Swiss-Prot protein existence level 1. Ena/VASP proteins are actin-associated proteins involved in a range of processes dependent on cytoskeleton remodeling and cell polarity such as axon guidance, lamellipodial and filopodial dynamics, platelet activation and cell migration. VASP promotes actin filament elongation. It protects the barbed end of growing actin filaments against capping and increases the rate of actin polymerization in the presence of capping protein. VASP stimulates actin filament elongation by promoting the transfer of profil
   2425..2508    +  CDS            large T antigen (fragment): large T antigen from SV40 (simian virus 40)
   2531..2652    +  polyA_signal   SV40 poly(A) signal: SV40 polyadenylation signal
   2686..3114    -  rep_origin     f1 ori (sequence partly withheld): f1 bacteriophage origin of replication; arrow indicates direction of (+) strand synthesis
   3141..3245    +  promoter       AmpR promoter: bla
   3247..3604    +  promoter       SV40 promoter: SV40 enhancer and early promoter
   3639..4433    +  CDS            NeoR/KanR: aminoglycoside phosphotransferase from Tn5; aph(3')-II (or nptII); confers resistance to neomycin, kanamycin, and G418 (Geneticin®)
   4454..4606    +  CDS            ble (fragment): BLE_KLEPN - Experimental evidence at protein level: Swiss-Prot protein existence level 1. Binding protein with a strong affinity to the bleomycin family of antibiotics. Binds to CL990; an antimitotic-antibiotic compound. From Klebsiella pneumoniae.
   4665..4712    +  polyA_signal   HSV TK poly(A) signal: herpes simplex virus thymidine kinase polyadenylation signal (Cole and Stacy, 1985)
   4803..4819    -  polyA_signal   bGH poly(A) signal (fragment): bovine growth hormone polyadenylation signal
   5041..5629    +  rep_origin     ori: high-copy-number ColE1/pMB1/pBR322/pUC origin of replication
   5744..5803    +  enhancer       CMV enhancer (fragment): human cytomegalovirus immediate early enhancer
