[The description below was written by a language model from this plasmid's Addgene catalogue record and pLannotate feature annotations shown in this document.]
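Description:
PS-CFP2-VASP-5 is a mammalian expression plasmid built on the PS-CFP2 backbone that produces mouse VASP fused to the photoswitchable fluorescent protein PS-CFP2. Transcription is driven by the human cytomegalovirus immediate early enhancer and promoter. The feature table places the PS-CFP2 coding sequence first, followed after a short linker by the Vasp open reading frame, so the fluorescent protein sits at the N-terminus of VASP. An SV40 polyadenylation signal terminates the transcript. The record notes an A209T substitution in VASP relative to the reference sequence. The plasmid replicates in E. coli from a high-copy ColE1/pUC-type origin and also carries an f1 origin for single-stranded DNA production. A single Tn5 NeoR/KanR gene serves both hosts. A bacterial promoter upstream gives kanamycin resistance in bacteria, while the SV40 early promoter and an HSV TK polyadenylation signal allow G418 selection of transfected mammalian cells. The short large T antigen, ble and bGH poly(A) fragments in the annotation appear to be partial matches in backbone sequence rather than functional elements.

VASP is an Ena/VASP family actin regulator that promotes filament elongation and protects barbed ends from capping. The catalogue entry gives the fusion's localization as focal adhesions, so the construct serves as a live-cell marker for these structures. PS-CFP2 is a photoconvertible protein derived from Aequorea coerulescens. The paired spectral values in the record (excitation 400/490, emission 468/511) presumably correspond to its states before and after photoconversion. This property would make the fusion suitable for optically highlighting a chosen pool of VASP and following its movement or turnover, although the record itself states only the localization and spectra.
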