Addgene plasmid #57253: PS-CFP2-VASP-5
Purpose: Localization: Focal Adhesions, Excitation: 400 / 490, Emission: 468 / 511
Depositing lab: Michael Davidson. Depositing organization: Florida State University, Tallahassee.
Backbone
  Vector backbone: PS-CFP2
  Backbone size w/o insert (bp): 4750
  Vector type: Mammalian Expression
  Selectable markers: Neomycin (select with G418)
Growth in bacteria
  Bacterial resistance: Kanamycin, 50 μg/mL
  Growth temperature: 37°C
  Growth strain: DH5alpha
  Copy number: High Copy
Gene/Insert
  Gene/Insert name: VASP (alt name: NM_009499)
  Species: M. musculus (mouse)
  Mutation: A209T in VASP
  Promoter: CMV
  Tag / fusion protein: PS-CFP2
  Cloning method: Unknown
  Sequencing primers: 5′ CMV-F; 3′ SV40pA-R
Terms and licenses: Academic/Nonprofit Terms; Industry Terms
Depositor comments: . Excitation = 400 / 490; Emission = 468 / 511
How to cite: PS-CFP2-VASP-5 was a gift from Michael Davidson (Addgene plasmid # 57253 ; http://n2t.net/addgene:57253 ; RRID:Addgene_57253)
