>Addgene plasmid #57253 | PS-CFP2-VASP-5 | depositor partial sequence | sequence record 88390 | insert sequence
ACGTCAGATCCGCTAGCGCTACCGGTCGCCACCATGAGCAAGGGCGCCGAGCTGTTCACCGGCATCGTGC
CCATCCTGATCGAGCTGAATGGCGATGTGAATGGCCACAAGTTCAGCGTGAGCGGCGAGGGCGAGGGCGA
TGCCACCTACGGCAAGCTGACCCTGAAGTTCATCTGCACCACCGGCAAGCTGCCTGTGCCCTGGCCCACC
CTGGTGGCCACCCTGAGCTACGGCGTGCAGTGCTTCTCACGCTACCCCGATCACATGAAGCAGCACGACT
TCTTCAAGAGCGCCATGCCTGAGGGCTACATCCAGGAGCGCACCATCTTCTTCGAGGATGACGGCAACTA
CAAGACGCGCGCCGAGGTGAAGTTCGAGGGCGATACCCTGGTGAGTCGCATCGAGCTGACCGGCACTGAT
TTCAAGGAGGATGGCAACATCCTGGGCAATAAGATGGAGTACAACTACAACGCCACCAATGTGTACATCG
TGGCCGACAAGGCCAGGAATGGCATCAAGGTGAACTTCAAGGTCCGCCACAACATCAAGGATGGCAGCGT
GCAGCTGGCCGACCACTACCAGCAGAATACCCCCATCGGCGATGGCCCTGTGCTGCTGCCCGATAACCAC
TACCTGTCCACCCAGAGCGCCCTGTCCAAGGACCCCAACGAGAAGCGCGATCACATGATCTACCTCGAGT
TCGTGACCGCCGCCGCCATCACCCACGGCATGGATGAGCTGTACAAGTCCGGACTCAGATCTATGAGCGA
GACGGTCATCTGTTCCAGCCGGGCTACTGTGATGCTTTATGATGACAGCAACAAGCGATGGCTCCCTGCT
GGCACTGGTCCCCAGGCCTTCAGCCGCGTCCAGATATACCACAACCCCACTGCTAACTCCTTCCGAGTTG
TTGGCCGCAAGATGCAGCCGGATCAGCAGGTGGTTATCAACTGTGCCATCATTCGGGGTGTCAAGTACAA
TCAGGCCACTCCCATCTTCCATCAGTGGCGAGATGCCCGCCAGGTCTGGGGCCTCAACTTCGGCAGCAAG
GAGGACGCCATACAGTTTGCAACAGGCATGGCCAACGCCCTAGAGGCCTTGGAAGGAGGTGGGCCTCCCC
CAGCCCCAGCACCCCCTGCCTGGTCTGCCCAGAATGGTCCCTCCCCAGAGGAGCTGGAACAACAGAAAAG
GCAGCCGGAGCATATGGAGCGCCGGGTCTCCAATGCAGGAGGCCCACCTGCTCCCCCAGCTGGGGGCCCT
CCTCCACCTCCAGGACCTCCCCCTCCTCCAGGTCCCCCCCCACCCCCAGGTCTGCCCTCCTCAGGGGTAT
CTGGGGCAGGTCATGGAGCAGGGGCAGCCCCACCCCCTGCACCCCCACTCCCTACAACACAGGGCCCCAA
TAGTGGGGGTTCCGGGGCCCCAGGCCTGGCTGCTGCCATTGCTGGAGCCAAACTCAGGAAAGTGAGCAAG
CAGGAGGAGGCCTCTGGGGGGCCCCTGGCCCCCAAAGCTGAGAACAGTCGAAGCACTGGTGGGGGGCTTA
TGGAAGAGATGAACGCCATGCTGGCCCGGAGAAGAAAAGCCACACAGGTTGGGGAGAAGCCCCCCAAAGA
CGAGTCAGCCAGTGAGGAGTCAGAGGCCCGACTCCCTGCCCAGAGTGAACCTGTGAGAAGACCCTGGGAG
AAGAACAGCACAACCTTGCCAAGGATGAAGTCGTCCTCTTCTGTGACTACCTCCGAGGCCCACCCCTCGA
CGCCCTGCTCCAGTGATGACTCCGACTTGGAGAGGGTGAAGCAGGAGCTTCTGGAAGAGGTGCGGAAGGA
GCTACAGAAAATGAAAGAGGAAATCATCGAAGTCTTTGTCCAGGAGCTGAGGAAGCGGGGTTCTCCTTGA
GCGGCCGCGACTCTAGATCATAATCAG
